>Addgene plasmid #171000 | EGFP-uTEV1-MAVS-mTA2 | addgene full sequence | sequence record 335835 | Addgene NGS Result
GCTTATATAGGCCTCCCACCGTACACGCCTACCTCGACATACGTTCTCTATCACTGATAGGGAGTAAACT
CGACATACGTTCTCTATCACTGATAGGGATAAACTCGACATACGTTCTCTATCACTGATAGGGAGTAAAC
TCGACATACGTTCTCTATCACTGATAGGGAGTAAACTCGACATACGTTCTCTATCACTGATAGGGAGTAA
ACTCGACATCGTTCTCTATCACTGATAGGGAGTAAACTCGACATACGTTCTCTATCACTGATAGGGAGTA
AACTCGACATATCGATTCGCGGCCAAAGTGGATCTCTGCTGTCCCTGTAATAAACCCGAAAATTTTGAAT
TTTTGTAATTTGTTTTTGTAATTCTTTAGTTTGTATGTCTGTTGCTATTATGTCTACTATTCTTTCCCCT
GCACTGTACCCCCCAATCCCCCCTTTTCTTTTAAAATTGTGGATGAATACTGCCATTTGTCTCGAGGTCG
AGAATTGTCCCCTCGGGGTTGGGAGGTGGGTCTGAAACGATAATGGTGAATATCCCTGCCTAACTCTATT
CACTATAGAAAGTACAGCAAAAACTATTCTTAAACCTACCAAGCCTCCTACTATCATTATGAATAATTTT
ATATACCACAGCCAATTTGTTATGTTAAACCAATTCCACAAACTTGCCCATTTATCTAATTCCAATAATT
CTTGTTCATTCTTTTCTTGCTGGTTTTGCGATTCTTCAATTAAGGAGTGTATTAAGCTTGTGTAATTGTT
AATTTCTCTGTCCCACTCCATCCAGGTCGTGTGATTCCAAATCTGTTCCAGAGATTTATTACTCCAACTA
GCATTCCAAGGCACAGCAGTGGTGCAAATGAGTTTTCCAGAGCAACCCCAAATCCCCAGGAGCTGTTGAT
CCTTTAGGTATCTTTCCACAGCCAGGATTCTTGCCTGGAGCTGCTTGATGCCCCAGACTGTGAGTTGCAA
CAGATGCTGTTGCGCCTCAATAGCCCTCAGCAAATTGTTCTGCTGCTGCACTATACCAGACAATAATTGT
CTGGCCTGTACCGTCAGCGTCATTGACGCTGCGCCCATAGTGCTTCCTGCTGCTCCCAAGAACCCAAGGA
ACAAAGCTCCTATTCCCACTGCTCTTTTTTCTCTCTGCACCACTCTTCTCTTTGCCTTGGTGGGTGCTAC
TCCTAATGGTTCAATTTTTACTACTTTATATTTATATAATTCACTTCTCCAATTGTCCCTCATATCTCCT
CCTCCAGGTCTGAAGATCAGCGGCCGCTTGCTGTGCGGTGGTCTTACTTTTGTTTTGCTCTTCCTCTATC
TTGTCTAAAGCTTCCTTGGTGTCTTTTATCTCTATCCTTTGATGCACACAATAGAGGGTTGCTACTGTAT
TATATAATGATCTAAGTTCTTCTGATCCTGTCTGAAGGGATGGTTGTAGCTGTCCCAGTATTTGTCTACA
GCCTTCTGATGTTTCTAACAGGCCAGGATTAACTGCGAATCGTTCTAGCTCCCTGCTTGCCCATACTATA
TGTTTTAATTTATATTTTTTCTTTCCCCCTGGCCTTAACCGAATTTTTTCCCATCGCGATCTAATTCTCC
CCCGCTTAATACTGACGCTCTCGCACCCATCTCTCTCCTTCTAGCCTCCGCTAGTCAAAATTTTTGGCGT
ACTCACCAGTCGCCGCCCCTCGCCTCTTGCCGTGCGCGCTTCAGCAAGCCGAGTCCTGCGTCGAGAGAGC
TCCTCTGGTTTCCCTTTCGCTTTCAAGTCCCTGTTCGGGCGCCACTGCTAGAGATTTTCCACACTGACTA
AAAGGGTCTGAGGGATCTCTAGTTACCAGAGTCACACAACAGACGGGCACACACTACTTGAAGCACTCAA
GGCAAGCTTTATTGAGGCTTAAGCAGTGGGTTCCCTAGTTAGCCAGAGAGCTCCCAGGCTCAGATCTGGT
CTAACCAGAGAGACCCGTTTATGTATCGAGCTAGGCACTTAAATACAATATCTCTGCAATGCGGCAATTC
AGTGGTTCGTCCAATCCATGTCAGACCCGTCTGTTGCCTTCCTAATAAGGCACGATCGTACCACCTTACT
TCCACCAATCGGCATGCACGGTGCTTTTTCTCTCCTTGTAAGGCATGTTGCTAACTCATCGTTACCATGT
TGCAAGACTACAAGAGTATTGCATAAGACTACATTAAGCTTGCAGCTCCAGCTTTTGTTCCCTTTAGTGA
GGGTTAATTGCGCGCTTGGCGTAATCATGGTCATAGCTGTTTCCTGTGTGAAATTGTTATCCGCTCACAA
TTCCACACAACATACGAGCCGGAAGCATAAAGTGTAAAGCCTGGGGTGCCTAATGAGTGAGCTAACTCAC
ATTAATTGCGTTGCGCTCACTGCCCGCTTTCCAGTCGGGAAACCTGTCGTGCCAGCTGCATTAATGAATC
GGCCAACGCGCGGGGAGAGGCGGTTTGCGTATTGGGCGCTCTTCCGCTTCCTCGCTCACTGACTCGCTGC
GCTCGGTCGTTCGGCTGCGGCGAGCGGTATCAGCTCACTCAAAGGCGGTAATACGGTTATCCACAGAATC
AGGGGATAACGCAGGAAAGAACATGTGAGCAAAAGGCCAGCAAAAGGCCAGGAACCGTAAAAAGGCCGCG
TTGCTGGCGTTTTTCCATAGGCTCCGCCCCCCTGACGAGCATCACAAAAATCGACGCTCAAGTCAGAGGT
GGCGAAACCCGACAGGACTATAAAGATACCAGGCGTTTCCCCCTGGAAGCTCCCTCGTGCGCTCTCCTGT
TCCGACCCTGCCGCTTACCGGATACCTGTCCGCCTTTCTCCCTTCGGGAAGCGTGGCGCTTTCTCATAGC
TCACGCTGTAGGTATCTCAGTTCGGTGTAGGTCGTTCGCTCCAAGCTGGGCTGTGTGCACGAACCCCCCG
TTCAGCCCGACCGCTGCGCCTTATCCGGTAACTATCGTCTTGAGTCCAACCCGGTAAGACACGACTTATC
GCCACTGGCAGCAGCCACTGGTAACAGGATTAGCAGAGCGAGGTATGTAGGCGGTGCTACAGAGTTCTTG
AAGTGGTGGCCTAACTACGGCTACACTAGAAGAACAGTATTTGGTATCTGCGCTCTGCTGAAGCCAGTTA
CCTTCGGAAAAAGAGTTGGTAGCTCTTGATCCGGCAAACAAACCACCGCTGGTAGCGGTGGTTTTTTTGT
TTGCAAGCAGCAGATTACGCGCAGAAAAAAAGGATCTCAAGAAGATCCTTTGATCTTTTCTACGGGGTCT
GACGCTCAGTGGAACGAAAACTCACGTTAAGGGATTTTGGTCATGAGATTATCAAAAAGGATCTTCACCT
AGATCCTTTTAAATTAAAAATGAAGTTTTAAATCAATCTAAAGTATATATGAGTAAACTTGGTCTGACAG
TTACCAATGCTTAATCAGTGAGGCACCTATCTCAGCGATCTGTCTATTTCGTTCATCCATAGTTGCCTGA
CTCCCCGTCGTGTAGATAACTACGATACGGGAGGGCTTACCATCTGGCCCCAGTGCTGCAATGATACCGC
GAGACCCACGCTCACCGGCTCCAGATTTATCAGCAATAAACCAGCCAGCCGGAAGGGCCGAGCGCAGAAG
TGGTCCTGCAACTTTATCCGCCTCCATCCAGTCTATTAATTGTTGCCGGGAAGCTAGAGTAAGTAGTTCG
CCAGTTAATAGTTTGCGCAACGTTGTTGCCATTGCTACAGGCATCGTGGTGTCACGCTCGTCGTTTGGTA
TGGCTTCATTCAGCTCCGGTTCCCAACGATCAAGGCGAGTTACATGATCCCCCATGTTGTGCAAAAAAGC
GGTTAGCTCCTTCGGTCCTCCGATCGTTGTCAGAAGTAAGTTGGCCGCAGTGTTATCACTCATGGTTATG
GCAGCACTGCATAATTCTCTTACTGTCATGCCATCCGTAAGATGCTTTTCTGTGACTGGTGAGTACTCAA
CCAAGTCATTCTGAGAATAGTGTATGCGGCGACCGAGTTGCTCTTGCCCGGCGTCAATACGGGATAATAC
CGCGCCACATAGCAGAACTTTAAAAGTGCTCATCATTGGAAAACGTTCTTCGGGGCGAAAACTCTCAAGG
ATCTTACCGCTGTTGAGATCCAGTTCGATGTAACCCACTCGTGCACCCAACTGATCTTCAGCATCTTTTA
CTTTCACCAGCGTTTCTGGGTGAGCAAAAACAGGAAGGCAAAATGCCGCAAAAAAGGGAATAAGGGCGAC
ACGGAAATGTTGAATACTCATACTCTTCCTTTTTCAATATTATTGAAGCATTTATCAGGGTTATTGTCTC
ATGAGCGGATACATATTTGAAAGGCCTCCAAAAAAGCCTCCTCACTACTTCTGGAATAGCTCAGAGGCCG
AGGCGGCCTCGGCCTCTGCATAAATAAAAAAAATTAGTCAGCCATGGGGCGGAGAATGGGCGGAACTGGG
CGGAGTTAGGGGCGGGATGGGCGGAGTTAGGGGCGGGATAGCTAGAGCCAGACATGATAAGATACATTGA
TGAGTTTGGACAAACCACAACTAGAATGCAGTGAAAAAAATGCTTTATTTGTGAAATTTGTGATGCTATT
GCTTTATTTGTAACCATTATAAGCTGCAATAAACAAGTTCCTCTCACTCTCTGATATTCATTTCTTTGCA
AGTTATAAATACTGAATAATAAGATGACATGAACTACTACTGCTAGAGATTTTCCACACTGACTAAAAGG
GTCTGAGGGATCTCTAGTTACCAGAGTCACACAACAGACGGGCACACACTACTTGAAGCACTCAAGGCAA
GCTTTATTGAGGCTTAAGCAGTGGGTTCCCTAGTTAGCCAGAGAGCTCCCAGGCTCAGATCTGGTCTAAC
CAGAGAGACCCAGTACAAGCAAAAAGCAGATCTTGTCTTCGTTGGGAGTGAATTAGCCCTTCCAGTCCCC
CCTTTTCTTTTAAAAAGTGGCTAAGATCTACAGCTGCCTTGTAAGTCATTGGTCTTAAAGGTACCTCTAG
TCCGGACGCCGAGGCGAAACAGGCGGGGAGGCGGCCCAAAGGGAGATCCGACTCGTCTGAGGGCGAAGGC
GAAGACGCGGAAGAGGCCGCAGAGCCGGCAGCAGGCCGCGGGAAGGAAGGTCCGCTGGATTGAGGGCCGA
AGGGACGTAGCAGAAGGACGTCCCGCGCAGAATCCAGGTGGCAACACAGGCGAGCAGCCATGGAAAGGAC
GTCAGCTTCCCCGACAACACCACGGAATTGTCAGTGCCCAACAGCCGAGCCCCTGTCCAGCAGCGGGCAA
GGCAGGCGGCGATGAGTTCCGCCGTGGCAATAGGGAGGGGGAAAGCGAAAGTCCCGGAAAGGAGCTGACA
GGTGGTGGCAATGCCCCAACCAGTGGGGGTTGCGTCAGCAAACACAGTGCACACCACGCCACGTTGCCTG
ACAACGGGCCACAACTCCTCATAAAGAGACAGCAACCAGGATTTATACAAGGAGGAGAAAATGAAAGCCA
TACGGGAAGCAATAGCATGATACAAAGGCATTAAAGCAGCGTATCCACATAGCGTAAAAGGAGCAACATA
GTTAAGAATACGATATCTTGGATCGATCCTTACTTAGTTACCCGGGGAGCATGTCAAGGTCAAAATCGTC
AAGAGCGTCAGCAGGCAGCATATCAAGGTCAAAGTCGTCAAGGGCATCGGCTGGGAGCATGTCTAAGTCA
AAATCGTCAAGGGCGTCGGTCGGCCCGCCGCTTTCGCACTTTAGCTGTTTCTCCAGGCCACATATGATTA
GTTCCAGGCCGAAAAGGAAGGCAGGTTCGGCTCCCTGCCGGTCGAACAGCTCAATTGCTTGTCTCAGAAG
TGGGGGCATAGAATCGGTGGTAGGTGTCTCTCTTTCCTCTTTTGCTACTTGATGCTCCTGTTCCTCCAAT
ACGCAGCCCAGTGTAAAGTGGCCCACGGCGGACAGAGCGTACAGTGCGTTCTCCAGGGAGAAGCCTTGCT
GACACAGGAACGCGAGCTGATTTTCCAGGGTTTCGTACTGTTTCTCTGTTGGGCGGGTGCCGAGATGCAC
TTTAGCCCCGTCGCGATGTGAGAGGAGAGCACAGCGGTATGACTTGGCGTTGTTCCGCAGAAAGTCTTGC
CATGACTCGCCTTCCAGGGGGCAGAAGTGGGTATGATGCCTGTCCAGCATCTCGATTGGCAGGGCATCGA
GCAGGGCCCGCTTGTTCTTCACGTGCCAGTACAGGGTAGGCTGCTCAACTCCCAGCTTTTGAGCGAGTTT
CCTTGTCGTCAGGCCTTCGATACCGACACCATTGAGTAATTCCAGAGCTCCGTTTATGACTTTGCTCTTG
TCCAGTCTAGACATGGTGAATTGCTGGGGAGAGAGGTCGGTGATTCGGTCAACGAGGGAGCCGACTGCCG
ACGTGCGCTCCGGAGGCTTGCAGAATGCGGAACACCGCGCGGGCAGGAACAGGGCCCACACTACCGCCCC
ACACCCCGCCTCCCGCACCGCCCCTTCCCGGCCGCTGCTCTCGGCGCGCCCTGCTGAGCAGCCGCTATTG
GCCACAGCCCATCGCGGTCGGCGCGCTGCCATTGCTCCCTGGCGCTGTCCGTCTGCGAGGGTACTAGTGA
GACGTGCGGCTTCCGTTTGTCACGTCCGGCACGCCGCGAACCGCAAGGAACCTTCCCGACTTAGGGGCGG
AGCAGGAAGCGTCGCCGGGGGGCCCACAAGGGTAGCGGCGAAGATCCGGGTGACGCTGCGAACGGACGTG
AAGAATGTGCGAGACCCAGGGTCGGCGCCGCTGCGTTTCCCGGAACCACGCCCAGAGCAGCCGCGTCCCT
GCGCAAACCCAGGGCTGCCTTGGAAAAGGCGCAACCCCAACCCCGGATGAATTCGGCCCTAGTGCAGAGC
CGCCCGGTACAGCACCACCAGGAGTGTGACTACCAGCACCCCTGTCACAGCCACCTGGAGCCACAGAGCC
CCAGGTGAGGGCCTTCCACTACCTGAGCCGGAACTGCCGCTCCCCTCTCCACTCCCAGGCTTACCAGACC
CAGAAGTAGAGCCGCTACCCTCGCCTGATCCGGGCTTGCCAGAACCTGACGTGGAACCGAATTCCACCAT
GAAAACTTTATGGCCCCCCCACAATACTGAGTCAGCATTTAATCGCCAACCACTAACCCACTGCTGCGCC
TCCTGATTTGTCAACAATTCCATGAAGTTTTTCGGCACGCTTGTGAAATAATTGTTTGTGTTGGTGAAAT
TCGATGCTGAGTGTATACCAACAATGAACCCATCTCTAGTTGATACTAATGGATTGCCACACTGCCCATC
CTTGGTTTGAATCCAATGCTTCCAGAATATGCCATCAGATGAAGGGAATGTGCAACTAGTGTCTGACACC
ATGCTAGACATGCTCTTAGTTTGGAAGTTGGTTGTCACAAGACATATGCGCTCTTCCCTTTGTGGCTCTC
TAAATTTCAGCTTTTGAGGAAATGGTGGGAAATCCTTAGGCATGCGAATAATTATCATGTCCCTCCCATC
AATGAGGTGTTGTTGCAAAGTCGTGGTGTTCTTGACCTTGAATACACCATGTAGTGATTGGACCAACAGT
GTTCCATTATTTCTTCTAAACAAGTGCTTGTTTGTAATGATGAAGGGACCAAATCCAATACCATACAACG
ATGTTGTGTGCCCATCAGATTCATTCGTCAAATGACAAATGGTGCTCGATATCGGGTTGTAATCACGTGG
TCCCTTAAACAAGCTTTCTCCGCCTGAACCGGATCCGCCTGTGCCAGATCCAAGGTCCTTGTACAGCTCG
TCCATGCCGAGAGTGATCCCGGCGGCGGTCACGAACTCCAGCAGGACCATGTGATCGCGCTTCTCGTTGG
GGTCTTTGCTCAGGGCGGACTGGGTGCTCAGGTAGTGGTTGTCGGGCAGCAGCACGGGGCCGTCGCCGAT
GGGGGTGTTCTGCTGGTAGTGGTCGGCGAGCTGCACGCTGCCGTCCTCGATGTTGTGGCGGATCTTGAAG
TTCACCTTGATGCCGTTCTTCTGCTTGTCGGCCATGATATAGACGTTGTGGCTGTTGTAGTTGTACTCCA
GCTTGTGCCCCAGGATGTTGCCGTCCTCCTTGAAGTCGATGCCCTTCAGCTCGATGCGGTTCACCAGGGT
GTCGCCCTCGAACTTCACCTCGGCGCGGGTCTTGTAGTTGCCGTCGTCCTTGAAGAAGATGGTGCGCTCC
TGGACGTAGCCTTCGGGCATGGCGGACTTGAAGAAGTCGTGCTGCTTCATGTGGTCGGGGTAGCGGCTGA
AGCACTGCACGCCGTAGGTCAGGGTGGTCACGAGGGTGGGCCAGGGCACGGGCAGCTTGCCGGTGGTGCA
GATGAACTTCAGGGTCAGCTTGCCGTAGGTGGCATCGCCCTCGCCCTCGCCGGACACGCTGAACTTGTGG
CCGTTTACGTCGCCGTCCAGCTCGACCAGGATGGGCACCACCCCGGTGAACAGCTCCTCGCCCTTGCTCA
CCATGGTGGCGCTAGCCAATTCTCCAGGCGATCTGACGGTTCACTAAACGAGCTCT
Features (pLannotate 1.2.2; 27 found; start..end, strand, type, name):
    339..456     -  misc_feature   cPPT/CTS: central polypurine tract and central termination sequence of HIV-1
    497..521     -  CDS            Rev (fragment): human immunodeficiency virus 1 (HIV-1) Rev protein; rev; enhances nuclear export of unspliced and incompletely spliced viral mRNAs
    898..1131    -  misc_feature   RRE: The Rev response element (RRE) of HIV-1 allows for Rev-dependent mRNA export from the nucleus to the cytoplasm.
   1277..1640    -  CDS            HIV-1 gag (fragment): gag protein from human immunodeficiency virus 1; gag
   1624..1749    -  misc_feature   HIV-1 Ψ: packaging signal of human immunodeficiency virus type 1
   1796..1976    -  LTR            5' LTR (truncated): truncated 5' long terminal repeat (LTR) from HIV-1
   1977..2203    -  promoter       RSV promoter: Rous sarcoma virus enhancer/promoter
   2231..2249    -  promoter       T3 promoter: promoter for bacteriophage T3 RNA polymerase
   2294..2310    -  protein_bind   lac operator: The lac repressor binds to the lac operator to inhibit transcription in E. coli. This inhibition can be relieved by adding lactose or isopropyl-β-D-thiogalactopyranoside (IPTG). lac repressor encoded by lacI
   2318..2348    -  promoter       lac promoter: promoter for the E. coli lac operon
   2363..2384    -  protein_bind   CAP binding site: CAP binding activates transcription in the presence of cAMP. E. coli catabolite activator protein
   2397..2489    -  CDS            lacI (fragment): lac repressor; lacI; The lac repressor binds to the lac operator to inhibit transcription in E. coli. This inhibition can be relieved by adding lactose or isopropyl-β-D-thiogalactopyranoside (IPTG).
   2672..3260    -  rep_origin     ori: high-copy-number ColE1/pMB1/pBR322/pUC origin of replication
   3431..4291    -  CDS            AmpR: β-lactamase; bla; confers resistance to ampicillin, carbenicillin, and related antibiotics
   4292..4355    -  promoter       AmpR promoter: bla
   4363..4498    -  rep_origin     SV40 ori: SV40 origin of replication
   4538..4659    -  polyA_signal   SV40 poly(A) signal: SV40 polyadenylation signal
   4731..4964    -  LTR            3' LTR (ΔU3): self-inactivating 3' long terminal repeat (LTR) from HIV-1
   4966..5037    -  CDS            nef (fragment): NEF_HV1Z2 - Experimental evidence at protein level: Swiss-Prot protein existence level 1. Extracellular Nef protein targets CD4(+) T-lymphocytes for apoptosis by interacting with CXCR4 surface receptors. From Human immunodeficiency virus type 1 group M subtype D (isolate Z2/CDC-Z34) (HIV-1).
   5063..5611    -  misc_feature   WPRE (fragment): woodchuck hepatitis virus posttranscriptional regulatory element
   5647..5757    -  CDS            VP48: 3 tandem repeats of the minimal activation domain of herpes simplex virus VP16 (Cheng et al., 2013)
   5687..6384    -  CDS            rtTA3 (fragment): reverse tetracycline transactivator 3 activates expression from Tet-responsive promoters in the presence of doxycycline
   6394..6904    -  promoter       hPGK promoter: human phosphoglycerate kinase 1 promoter
   6922..7014    -  CDS            MAVS (fragment): MAVS_HUMAN - Also known as IPS1, KIAA1271, VISA. Experimental evidence at protein level: Swiss-Prot protein existence level 1. Required for innate immune defense against viruses (PubMed:16125763, PubMed:16127453, PubMed:16153868, PubMed:16177806, PubMed:19631370, PubMed:20451243, PubMed:23087404, PubMed:20127681, PubMed:21170385). Acts downstream of DHX33, DDX58/RIG-I and IFIH1/MDA5, which detect intracellular dsRNA produced during viral replication, to coordinate pathways leading to the activation of NF-kappa-B, IRF3 and IRF7, and to the subsequent induction of antiviral cytokines such as IFN
   7135..7791    -  CDS            TEV protease (fragment): tobacco etch virus protease (Kapust et al., 2001)
   7828..8544    -  CDS            EGFP: EGFP is a basic (constitutively fluorescent) green fluorescent protein published in 1996, derived from Aequorea victoria. It is reported to be a rapidly-maturing weak dimer with moderate acid sensitivity.
   8567..285     -  promoter       tight TRE promoter (across the origin): Tet-responsive promoter PTight, consisting of seven tet operator sequences followed by the minimal CMV promoter
