[The description below was written by a language model from this plasmid's Addgene catalogue record and pLannotate feature annotations shown in this document.]
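Description:
EGFP-uTEV1-MAVS-mTA2 is a third-generation, self-inactivating HIV-1 lentiviral transfer plasmid built on the pCW-Cas9 backbone for doxycycline-inducible expression in mammalian cells. It is propagated in E. coli through a high-copy ColE1/pUC origin with ampicillin resistance (AmpR). The viral portion carries an RSV promoter fused to a truncated 5' LTR, the Ψ packaging signal with a gag fragment, the RRE, cPPT/CTS, a WPRE fragment and a ΔU3 3' LTR, so the genome can be packaged with helper plasmids and integrated without regenerating an active viral promoter. An SV40 poly(A) signal and SV40 origin lie downstream of the 3' LTR. No drug resistance marker for mammalian cells is annotated, and the record lists EGFP as the selectable marker.

The payload is a synthetic fusion driven by the tight TRE promoter (seven tet operators plus a minimal CMV promoter). It consists of EGFP, a TEV protease variant (uTEV1) and the C-terminal transmembrane domain of human MAVS bearing R537A and R538A substitutions. A separate hPGK promoter drives a reverse tetracycline transactivator (annotated as rtTA3 with VP16-derived activation repeats), making the vector an all-in-one Tet-On system in which doxycycline switches on the fusion.

According to the record, this is the protease component of HiLITR, an engineered transcriptional reporter of protein localization. The mutant MAVS tail anchor directs the protease to both mitochondria and ER rather than a single compartment, while EGFP allows expression and localization to be visualised. The associated work used HiLITR in high-throughput CRISPRi screens for regulators of mitochondrial and ER membrane protein trafficking.
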