Addgene plasmid #171000: EGFP-uTEV1-MAVS-mTA2
Purpose: HiLITR protease with MAVS [R537A, R538A] C-terminal tmd targeting information (Mitochondria and ER insertion)
Depositing lab: Alice Ting. Depositing organization: Stanford University. Publication: An engineered transcriptional reporter of protein localization identifies regulators of mitochondrial and ER membrane protein trafficking in high-throughput CRISPRi screens. Coukos RW, Yao D, Sanchez ML, Strand ET, Olive ME, Udeshi ND, Weissman JS, Carr SA, Bassik MC, Ting AY. Elife. 2021 Aug 20;10. pii: 69142. doi: 10.7554/eLife.69142. PubMed 34414886.
Backbone
  Vector backbone: pCW-Cas9
  Backbone size w/o insert (bp): 8000
  Vector type: Mammalian Expression, Lentiviral, Synthetic Biology
  Selectable markers: EGFP
Growth in bacteria
  Bacterial resistance: Ampicillin, 100 μg/mL
  Growth temperature: 37°C
  Growth strain: NEB Stable
  Copy number: High Copy
Gene/Insert
  Gene/Insert name: EGFP-uTEV1-MAVS(tmd)[R537A, R538A]
  Species: Synthetic
  Insert size (bp): 1600
  Mutation: MAVS(tmd)[R537A, R538A]
  Promoter: pTRE-tight (TetOn)
  Cloning method: Gibson Cloning
Terms and licenses: Academic/Nonprofit Terms; Industry Terms: Not Available to Industry
How to cite: EGFP-uTEV1-MAVS-mTA2 was a gift from Alice Ting (Addgene plasmid # 171000 ; http://n2t.net/addgene:171000 ; RRID:Addgene_171000)
